Addgene plasmid #234295: 8522-E10
Purpose: Gateway ORF Entry clone of human SMAD2 with stop codon (for native or N-terminal fusions); S464A/S465A/S467A mutations (C-terminal phosphorylation sites dead)
Depositing lab: Dominic Esposito. Depositing organization: Frederick National Laboratory.
Backbone
  Vector backbone: pDonr-253
  Backbone size w/o insert (bp): 3155
  Vector type: Gateway Entry Clone
Growth in bacteria
  Bacterial resistance: Spectinomycin, 50 μg/mL
  Growth temperature: 37°C
  Growth strain: DH5alpha
  Copy number: High Copy
Gene/Insert
  Gene/Insert name: SMAD2 S464A/S465A/S467A
  Species: H. sapiens (human)
  Insert size (bp): 1483
  Mutation: S464A/S465A/S467A; C-terminal phosphorylation sites dead
  Entrez Gene: SMAD2 (a.k.a. CHTD8, JV18, JV18-1, LDS6, MADH2, MADR2, hMAD-2, hSMAD2)
  Cloning method: Gateway Cloning
  Sequencing primers: 5′ M13F 23-mer (5'-CCCAGTCACGACGTTGTAAAACG); 3′ attLR 23-mer (5'-TAACATCAGAGATTTTGAGACAC)
Terms and licenses: Academic/Nonprofit Terms; Industry Terms: Not Available to Industry
How to cite: 8522-E10 was a gift from Dominic Esposito (Addgene plasmid # 234295 ; http://n2t.net/addgene:234295 ; RRID:Addgene_234295)
