[The description below was written by a language model from this plasmid's Addgene catalogue record and pLannotate feature annotations shown in this document.]
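Description:
8522-E10 is a Gateway entry clone built on the pDonr-253 backbone and carrying the human SMAD2 open reading frame. It is propagated in E. coli as a high-copy plasmid from a ColE1/pUC-type origin and selected with spectinomycin through the aadA (SmR) aminoglycoside adenylyltransferase gene. The annotated sequence (about 4.6 kb) also shows rrnB T1 and T2 transcription terminators upstream of the cloning region, which insulate the insert from read-through transcription, a T7 promoter just outside the downstream recombination site, and an incP oriT. Short fragments called as lacI, lacZα, GmR, traJ and pUC multiple cloning site appear to be backbone remnants rather than functional parts.

The SMAD2 coding sequence is flanked by two attL recombination sites, which allow transfer of the ORF into attR-containing destination vectors by an LR reaction. The automated annotation labels both sites as attL3, so the exact attL variants should not be inferred from that call alone. A short partial match to a TEV protease site lies between the upstream attL and the start of the ORF. No promoter for expression of the insert is present, as expected for an entry clone; expression elements come from the destination vector. The ORF retains its stop codon, so it suits native expression or N-terminal fusions but not C-terminal tagging.

SMAD2 is a receptor-regulated SMAD that transduces TGF-beta and activin signals. This version carries S464A/S465A/S467A substitutions that eliminate the C-terminal phosphorylation sites, giving a phosphorylation-dead mutant useful as a non-activatable control or comparison in studies of TGF-beta pathway signalling.
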