Features (pLannotate 1.2.2; 17 found; start..end, strand, type, name):
    121..213     +  CDS            lacI (fragment): lac repressor; lacI; The lac repressor binds to the lac operator to inhibit transcription in E. coli. This inhibition can be relieved by adding lactose or isopropyl-β-D-thiogalactopyranoside (IPTG).
    268..295     -  terminator     rrnB T2 terminator: transcription terminator T2 from the E. coli rrnB gene
    427..470     +  terminator     rrnB T1 terminator: Escherichia coli rrnB; transcription terminator T1 from the E. coli rrnB gene
    517..553     -  CDS            lacZα (fragment): LacZα fragment of β-galactosidase; lacZ fragment
    570..665     +  protein_bind   attL3: mutant version of attL; recombination site for the Gateway® LR reaction LR Clonase™
    668..684     +  CDS            TEV site (fragment): tobacco etch virus (TEV) protease recognition and cleavage site
    692..2092    +  CDS            SMAD2: SMAD2_HUMAN - Also known as MADH2, MADR2. Experimental evidence at protein level: Swiss-Prot protein existence level 1. Receptor-regulated SMAD (R-SMAD) that is an intracellular signal transducer and transcriptional modulator activated by TGF-beta (transforming growth factor) and activin type 1 receptor kinases. Binds the TRE element in the promoter region of many genes that are regulated by TGF-beta and, on formation of the SMAD2/SMAD4 complex, activates transcription. May act as a tumor suppressor in colorectal carcinoma. Positively regulates PDPK1 kinase activity by stimulating its dissocia
   2097..2192    -  protein_bind   attL3: mutant version of attL; recombination site for the Gateway® LR reaction LR Clonase™
   2211..2229    -  promoter       T7 promoter: promoter for bacteriophage T7 RNA polymerase
   2419..2442    +  promoter       Pc promoter (fragment): intI1 (promoter lies within the coding sequence); class 1 integron promoter
   2618..2674    +  CDS            GmR (fragment): gentamycin acetyltransferase; aacC1; confers resistance to gentamycin
   2681..3472    +  CDS            SmR: aminoglycoside adenylyltransferase (Murphy, 1985); aadA; confers resistance to spectinomycin and streptomycin
   3476..3513    -  misc_feature   MCS (fragment): pUC18/19 multiple cloning site
   3516..3561    -  CDS            traJ (fragment): oriT-recognizing protein; traJ
   3594..3703    -  oriT           oriT: incP origin of transfer
   3840..3877    +  misc_feature   MCS (fragment): pUC18/19 multiple cloning site
   3963..4551    +  rep_origin     ori: high-copy-number ColE1/pMB1/pBR322/pUC origin of replication
>Addgene plasmid #234295 | 8522-E10 | addgene full sequence | sequence record 468850 | Addgene NGS Result
CTTTCCTGCGTTATCCCCTGATTCTGTGGATAACCGTATTACCGCCTTTGAGTGAGCTGATACCGCTCGC
CGCAGCCGAACGACCGAGCGCAGCGAGTCAGTGAGCGAGGAAGCGGAAGAGCGCCCAATACGCAAACCGC
CTCTCCCCGCGCGTTGGCCGATTCATTAATGCAGCTGGCACGACAGGTTTCCCGACTGGAAAGCGGGCAG
TGAGCGCAACGCAATTAATACGCGTACCGCTAGCCAGGAAGAGTTTGTAGAAACGCAAAAAGGCCATCCG
TCAGGATGGCCTTCTGCTTAGTTTGATGCCTGGCAGTTTATGGCGGGCGTCCTGCCCGCCACCCTCCGGG
CCGTTGCTTCACAACGTTCAAATCCGCTCCCGGCGGATTTGTCCTACTCAGGAGAGCGTTCACCGACAAA
CAACAGATAAAACGAAAGGCCCAGTCTTCCGACTGAGCCTTTCGTTTTATTTGATGCCTGGCAGTTCCCT
ACTCTCGCGTTAACGCTAGCATGGATGTTTTCCCAGTCACGACGTTGTAAAACGACGGCCAGTCTTAAGC
TCGGGCCCCAAATAATGATTTTATTTTGACTGATAGTGACCTGTTCGTTGCAACAAATTGATGAGCAATG
CTTTTTTATAATGCCAACTTTGTACAAAAAAGTTGGCGAAAACCTGTACTTCCAAGGCACCATGTCGTCC
ATCTTGCCATTCACGCCGCCAGTTGTGAAGAGACTGCTGGGATGGAAGAAGTCAGCTGGTGGGTCTGGAG
GAGCAGGCGGAGGAGAGCAGAATGGGCAGGAAGAAAAGTGGTGTGAGAAAGCAGTGAAAAGTCTGGTGAA
GAAGCTAAAGAAAACAGGACGATTAGATGAGCTTGAGAAAGCCATCACCACTCAAAACTGTAATACTAAA
TGTGTTACCATACCAAGCACTTGCTCTGAAATTTGGGGACTGAGTACACCAAATACGATAGATCAGTGGG
ATACAACAGGCCTTTACAGCTTCTCTGAACAAACCAGGTCTCTTGATGGTCGTCTCCAGGTATCCCATCG
AAAAGGATTGCCACATGTTATATATTGCCGATTATGGCGCTGGCCTGATCTTCACAGTCATCATGAACTC
AAGGCAATTGAAAACTGCGAATATGCTTTTAATCTTAAAAAGGATGAAGTATGTGTAAACCCTTACCACT
ATCAGAGAGTTGAGACACCAGTTTTGCCTCCAGTATTAGTGCCCCGACACACCGAGATCCTAACAGAACT
TCCGCCTCTGGATGACTATACTCACTCCATTCCAGAAAACACTAACTTCCCAGCAGGAATTGAGCCACAG
AGTAATTATATTCCAGAAACGCCACCTCCTGGATATATCAGTGAAGATGGAGAAACAAGTGACCAACAGT
TGAATCAAAGTATGGACACAGGCTCTCCAGCAGAACTATCTCCTACTACTCTTTCCCCTGTTAATCATAG
CTTGGATTTACAGCCAGTTACTTACTCAGAACCTGCATTTTGGTGTTCGATAGCATATTATGAATTAAAT
CAGAGGGTTGGAGAAACCTTCCATGCATCACAGCCCTCACTCACTGTAGATGGCTTTACAGACCCATCAA
ATTCAGAGAGGTTCTGCTTAGGTTTACTCTCCAATGTTAACCGAAATGCCACGGTAGAAATGACAAGAAG
GCATATAGGAAGAGGAGTGCGCTTATACTACATAGGTGGGGAAGTTTTTGCTGAGTGCCTAAGTGATAGT
GCAATCTTTGTGCAGAGCCCCAATTGTAATCAGAGATATGGCTGGCACCCTGCAACAGTGTGTAAAATTC
CACCAGGCTGTAATCTGAAGATCTTCAACAACCAGGAATTTGCTGCTCTTCTGGCTCAGTCTGTTAATCA
GGGTTTTGAAGCCGTCTATCAGCTAACTAGAATGTGCACCATAAGAATGAGTTTTGTGAAAGGGTGGGGA
GCAGAATACCGAAGGCAGACGGTAACAAGTACTCCTTGCTGGATTGAACTTCATCTGAATGGACCTCTAC
AGTGGTTGGACAAAGTATTAACTCAGATGGGATCCCCTTCAGTGCGTTGCGCAGCCATGGCATAATCAAC
TTTCTTGTACAAAGTTGGCATTATAAGAAAGCATTGCTTATCAATTTGTTGCAACGAACAGGTCACTATC
AGTCAAAATAAAATCATTATTTGCCATCCAGCTGATATCCCCTATAGTGAGTCGTATTACATGGTCATAG
CTGTTTCCTGGCAGCTCTGGCCCGTGTCTCAAAATCTCTGATGTTACATTGCACAAGATAAAAATATATC
ATCATGCCTCCTCTAGACCAGCCAGGACAGAAATGCCTCGACTTCGCTGCTACCCAAGGTTGCCGGGTGA
CGCACACCGTGGAAACGGATGAAGGCACGAACCCAGTGGACATAAGCCTGTTCGGTTCGTAAGCTGTAAT
GCAAGTAGCGTATGCGCTCACGCAACTGGTCCAGAACCTTGACCGAACGCAGCGGTGGTAACGGCGCAGT
GGCGGTTTTCATGGCTTGTTATGACTGTTTTTTTGGGGTACAGTCTATGCCTCGGGCATCCAAGCAGCAA
GCGCGTTACGCCGTGGGTCGATGTTTGATGTTATGGAGCAGCAACGATGTTACGCAGCAGGGCAGTCGCC
CTAAAACAAAGTTAAACATTATGAGGGAAGCGGTGATCGCCGAAGTATCGACTCAACTATCAGAGGTAGT
TGGCGTCATCGAGCGCCATCTCGAACCGACGTTGCTGGCCGTACATTTGTACGGCTCCGCAGTGGATGGC
GGCCTGAAGCCACACAGTGATATTGATTTGCTGGTTACGGTGACCGTAAGGCTTGATGAAACAACGCGGC
GAGCTTTGATCAACGACCTTTTGGAAACTTCGGCTTCCCCTGGAGAGAGCGAGATTCTCCGCGCTGTAGA
AGTCACCATTGTTGTGCACGACGACATCATTCCGTGGCGTTATCCAGCTAAGCGCGAACTGCAATTTGGA
GAATGGCAGCGCAATGACATTCTTGCAGGTATCTTCGAGCCAGCCACGATCGACATTGATCTGGCTATCT
TGCTGACAAAAGCAAGAGAACATAGCGTTGCCTTGGTAGGTCCAGCGGCGGAGGAACTCTTTGATCCGGT
TCCTGAACAGGATCTATTTGAGGCGCTAAATGAAACCTTAACGCTATGGAACTCGCCGCCCGACTGGGCT
GGCGATGAGCGAAATGTAGTGCTTACGTTGTCCCGCATTTGGTACAGCGCAGTAACCGGCAAAATCGCGC
CGAAGGATGTCGCTGCCGACTGGGCAATGGAGCGCCTGCCGGCCCAGTATCAGCCCGTCATACTTGAAGC
TAGACAGGCTTATCTTGGACAAGAAGAAGATCGCTTGGCCTCGCGCGCAGATCAGTTGGAAGAATTTGTC
CACTACGTGAAAGGCGAGATCACCAAGGTAGTCGGCAAATAACCCTCGACTCTAGAGGATCCCCGGGTAC
CGAGCTCGAATTCCGTGATAGGTGGGCTGCCCTTCCTGGTTGGCTTGGTTTCATCAGCCATCCGCTTGCC
CTCATCTGTTACGCCGGCGGTAGCCGGCCAGCCTCGCAGAGCAGGATTCCCGTTGAGCACCGCCAGGTGC
GAATAAGGGACAGTGAAGAAGGAACACCCGCTCGCGGGTGGGCCTACTTCACCTATCCTGCCCGGCTGAC
GCCGTTGGATACACCAAGGAAAGTCTACACGAACCCTTTGGCAAAATCCTGTATATCGTGCGAAAAAGGA
TGGATATACCGAAAAAATCGCTATAATGACCCCGAAGCAGGGTTATGCAGCGGAAAACGGAATTCGAGCT
CGGTACCCGGGGATCCTCTAGAGTCGAGCCACCCATGACCAAAATCCCTTAACGTGAGTTACGCGTCGTT
CCACTGAGCGTCAGACCCCGTAGAAAAGATCAAAGGATCTTCTTGAGATCCTTTTTTTCTGCGCGTAATC
TGCTGCTTGCAAACAAAAAAACCACCGCTACCAGCGGTGGTTTGTTTGCCGGATCAAGAGCTACCAACTC
TTTTTCCGAAGGTAACTGGCTTCAGCAGAGCGCAGATACCAAATACTGTTCTTCTAGTGTAGCCGTAGTT
AGGCCACCACTTCAAGAACTCTGTAGCACCGCCTACATACCTCGCTCTGCTAATCCTGTTACCAGTGGCT
GCTGCCAGTGGCGATAAGTCGTGTCTTACCGGGTTGGACTCAAGACGATAGTTACCGGATAAGGCGCAGC
GGTCGGGCTGAACGGGGGGTTCGTGCACACAGCCCAGCTTGGAGCGAACGACCTACACCGAACTGAGATA
CCTACAGCGTGAGCTATGAGAAAGCGCCACGCTTCCCGAAGGGAGAAAGGCGGACAGGTATCCGGTAAGC
GGCAGGGTCGGAACAGGAGAGCGCACGAGGGAGCTTCCAGGGGGAAACGCCTGGTATCTTTATAGTCCTG
TCGGGTTTCGCCACCTCTGACTTGAGCGTCGATTTTTGTGATGCTCGTCAGGGGGGCGGAGCCTATGGAA
AAACGCCAGCAACGCGGCCTTTTTACGGTTCCTGGCCTTTTGCTGGCCTTTTGCTCACATGTT
